>Addgene plasmid #35322 | pBbE2a-RFP | depositor full sequence | sequence record 42989 | pBbE2a-RFP sequence 3514 bps
GACGTCTTAAGACCCACTTTCACATTTAAGTTGTTTTTCTAATCCGCATATGATCAATTCAAGGCCGAAT
AAGAAGGCTGGCTCTGCACCTTGGTGATCAAATAATTCGATAGCTTGTCGTAATAATGGCGGCATACTAT
CAGTAGTAGGTGTTTCCCTTTCTTCTTTAGCGACTTGATGCTCTTGATCTTCCAATACGCAACCTAAAGT
AAAATGCCCCACAGCGCTGAGTGCATATAATGCATTCTCTAGTGAAAAACCTTGTTGGCATAAAAAGGCT
AATTGATTTTCGAGAGTTTCATACTGTTTTTCTGTAGGCCGTGTACCTAAATGTACTTTTGCTCCATCGC
GATGACTTAGTAAAGCACATCTAAAACTTTTAGCGTTATTACGTAAAAAATCTTGCCAGCTTTCCCCTTC
TAAAGGGCAAAAGTGAGTATGGTGCCTATCTAACATCTCAATGGCTAAGGCGTCGAGCAAAGCCCGCTTA
TTTTTTACATGCCAATACAATGTAGGCTGCTCTACACCTAGCTTCTGGGCGAGTTTACGGGTTGTTAAAC
CTTCGATTCCGACCTCATTAAGCAGCTCTAATGCGCTGTTAATCACTTTACTTTTATCTAATCTAGACAT
CATTAATTCCTAATTTTTGTTGACACTCTATCGTTGATAGAGTTATTTTACCACTCCCTATCAGTGATAG
AGAAAAGAATTCAAAAGATCTTTTAAGAAGGAGATATACATATGGCGAGTAGCGAAGACGTTATCAAAGA
GTTCATGCGTTTCAAAGTTCGTATGGAAGGTTCCGTTAACGGTCACGAGTTCGAAATCGAAGGTGAAGGT
GAAGGTCGTCCGTACGAAGGTACCCAGACCGCTAAACTGAAAGTTACCAAAGGTGGTCCGCTGCCGTTCG
CTTGGGACATCCTGTCCCCGCAGTTCCAGTACGGTTCCAAAGCTTACGTTAAACACCCGGCTGACATCCC
GGACTACCTGAAACTGTCCTTCCCGGAAGGTTTCAAATGGGAACGTGTTATGAACTTCGAAGACGGTGGT
GTTGTTACCGTTACCCAGGACTCCTCCCTGCAAGACGGTGAGTTCATCTACAAAGTTAAACTGCGTGGTA
CCAACTTCCCGTCCGACGGTCCGGTTATGCAGAAAAAAACCATGGGTTGGGAAGCTTCCACCGAACGTAT
GTACCCGGAAGACGGTGCTCTGAAAGGTGAAATCAAAATGCGTCTGAAACTGAAAGACGGTGGTCACTAC
GACGCTGAAGTTAAAACCACCTACATGGCTAAAAAACCGGTTCAGCTGCCGGGTGCTTACAAAACCGACA
TCAAACTGGACATCACCTCCCACAACGAAGACTACACCATCGTTGAACAGTACGAACGTGCTGAAGGTCG
TCACTCCACCGGTGCTTAAGGATCCAAACTCGAGTAAGGATCTCCAGGCATCAAATAAAACGAAAGGCTC
AGTCGAAAGACTGGGCCTTTCGTTTTATCTGTTGTTTGTCGGTGAACGCTCTCTACTAGAGTCACACTGG
CTCACCTTCGGGTGGGCCTTTCTGCGTTTATACCTAGGGCGTTCGGCTGCGGCGAGCGGTATCAGCTCAC
TCAAAGGCGGTAATACGGTTATCCACAGAATCAGGGGATAACGCAGGAAAGAACATGTGAGCAAAAGGCC
AGCAAAAGGCCAGGAACCGTAAAAAGGCCGCGTTGCTGGCGTTTTTCCATAGGCTCCGCCCCCCTGACGA
GCATCACAAAAATCGACGCTCAAGTCAGAGGTGGCGAAACCCGACAGGACTATAAAGATACCAGGCGTTT
CCCCCTGGAAGCTCCCTCGTGCGCTCTCCTGTTCCGACCCTGCCGCTTACCGGATACCTGTCCGCCTTTC
TCCCTTCGGGAAGCGTGGCGCTTTCTCATAGCTCACGCTGTAGGTATCTCAGTTCGGTGTAGGTCGTTCG
CTCCAAGCTGGGCTGTGTGCACGAACCCCCCGTTCAGCCCGACCGCTGCGCCTTATCCGGTAACTATCGT
CTTGAGTCCAACCCGGTAAGACACGACTTATCGCCACTGGCAGCAGCCACTGGTAACAGGATTAGCAGAG
CGAGGTATGTAGGCGGTGCTACAGAGTTCTTGAAGTGGTGGCCTAACTACGGCTACACTAGAAGGACAGT
ATTTGGTATCTGCGCTCTGCTGAAGCCAGTTACCTTCGGAAAAAGAGTTGGTAGCTCTTGATCCGGCAAA
CAAACCACCGCTGGTAGCGGTGGTTTTTTTGTTTGCAAGCAGCAGATTACGCGCAGAAAAAAAGGATCTC
AAGAAGATCCTTTGATCTTTTCTACGGGGTCTGACGCTCAGTGGAACGAAAACTCACGTTAAGGGATTTT
GGTCATGACTAGTGCTTGGATTCTCACCAATAAAAAACGCCCGGCGGCAACCGAGCGTTCTGAACAAATC
CAGATGGAGTTCTGAGGTCATTACTGGATCTATCAACAGGAGTCCAAGCGAGCTCGTAAACTTGGTCTGA
CAGTTACCAATGCTTAATCAGTGAGGCACCTATCTCAGCGATCTGTCTATTTCGTTCATCCATAGTTGCC
TGACTCCCCGTCGTGTAGATAACTACGATACGGGAGGGCTTACCATCTGGCCCCAGTGCTGCAATGATAC
CGCGAGACCCACGCTCACCGGCTCCAGATTTATCAGCAATAAACCAGCCAGCCGGAAGGGCCGAGCGCAG
AAGTGGTCCTGCAACTTTATCCGCCTCCATCCAGTCTATTAATTGTTGCCGGGAAGCTAGAGTAAGTAGT
TCGCCAGTTAATAGTTTGCGCAACGTTGTTGCCATTGCTACAGGCATCGTGGTGTCACGCTCGTCGTTTG
GTATGGCTTCATTCAGCTCCGGTTCCCAACGATCAAGGCGAGTTACATGATCCCCCATGTTGTGCAAAAA
AGCGGTTAGCTCCTTCGGTCCTCCGATCGTTGTCAGAAGTAAGTTGGCCGCAGTGTTATCACTCATGGTT
ATGGCAGCACTGCATAATTCTCTTACTGTCATGCCATCCGTAAGATGCTTTTCTGTGACTGGTGAGTACT
CAACCAAGTCATTCTGAGAATAGTGTATGCGGCGACCGAGTTGCTCTTGCCCGGCGTCAATACGGGATAA
TACCGCGCCACATAGCAGAACTTTAAAAGTGCTCATCATTGGAAAACGTTCTTCGGGGCGAAAACTCTCA
AGGATCTTACCGCTGTTGAGATCCAGTTCGATGTAACCCACTCGTGCACCCAACTGATCTTCAGCATCTT
TTACTTTCACCAGCGTTTCTGGGTGAGCAAAAACAGGAAGGCAAAATGCCGCAAAAAAGGGAATAAGGGC
GACACGGAAATGTTGAATACTCATACTCTTCCTTTTTCAATATTATTGAAGCATTTATCAGGGTTATTGT
CTCATGAGCGGATACATATTTGAATGTATTTAGAAAAATAAACAAATAGGGGTTCCGCGCACATTTCCCC
GAAAAGTGCCACCT
Features (pLannotate 1.2.2; 9 found; start..end, strand, type, name):
      7..630     -  CDS            TetR: tetracycline repressor TetR; tetR from transposon Tn10; TetR binds to the tetracycline operator tetO to inhibit transcription. This inhibition can be relieved by adding tetracycline or doxycycline.
    649..704     +  promoter       tetR/tetA promoters: tetR; overlapping promoters for bacterial tetR and tetA
    742..1419    +  CDS            mRFP1: monomeric derivative of DsRed (Campbell et al., 2002)
   1452..1523    +  terminator     rrnB T1 terminator: transcription terminator T1 from the E. coli rrnB gene
   1539..1566    +  terminator     T7Te terminator: phage T7 early transcription terminator
   1724..2312    -  rep_origin     ori: high-copy-number ColE1/pMB1/pBR322/pUC origin of replication
   2400..2494    -  terminator     lambda t0 terminator: transcription terminator from phage lambda
   2524..3384    -  CDS            AmpR: β-lactamase; bla; confers resistance to ampicillin, carbenicillin, and related antibiotics
   3385..3489    -  promoter       AmpR promoter: bla
