[The description below was written by a language model from this plasmid's Addgene catalogue record and pLannotate feature annotations shown in this document.]
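Description:
pBbE2a-RFP is a bacterial expression plasmid from the BglBrick (pBb) vector series, a modular synthetic-biology platform in which origin, promoter and resistance marker are interchangeable modules. In this member of the set, the record specifies a ColE1 origin, a Tet promoter and ampicillin resistance. The full depositor sequence is 3,514 nt, consistent with a 2,836 bp backbone plus a 678 bp insert. The plasmid replicates in E. coli at high copy from the ColE1/pMB1-type origin. Selection is through β-lactamase (AmpR), which is expressed from its own bla promoter and followed by a lambda t0 terminator.

The payload is a synthetic mRFP1 coding sequence, a monomeric red fluorescent derivative of DsRed, placed under tetracycline-responsive control. The Tn10 tetR gene is encoded on the opposite strand and is divergently transcribed from the overlapping tetR/tetA promoter region, which also drives the reporter. TetR binds the tet operator and represses transcription, and adding a tetracycline-class inducer relieves that repression, so the plasmid carries both the regulator and the regulated promoter as a self-contained inducible unit. Downstream of mRFP1, tandem rrnB T1 and T7Te terminators stop transcription and insulate the expression cassette from the origin and marker modules.

Within the vector collection, the RFP acts as a readily measured reporter for characterising the behaviour of this promoter and origin combination. Because the insert was cloned by restriction enzymes, it can also serve as a placeholder to be swapped for a gene of interest when building inducible expression constructs in E. coli.
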