Addgene plasmid #35322: pBbE2a-RFP
Depositing lab: Jay Keasling. Depositing organization: University of California, Berkeley. Publication: BglBrick vectors and datasheets: A synthetic biology platform for gene expression. Lee TS, Krupa RA, Zhang F, Hajimorad M, Holtz WJ, Prasad N, Lee SK, Keasling JD. J Biol Eng. 2011 Sep 20;5:12. 10.1186/1754-1611-5-12 PubMed 21933410.
Backbone
  Vector backbone: pBb
  Backbone size w/o insert (bp): 2836
  Vector type: Bacterial Expression, Synthetic Biology
Growth in bacteria
  Bacterial resistance: Ampicillin, 100 μg/mL
  Growth temperature: 37°C
  Growth strain: DH5alpha
  Copy number: High Copy
Gene/Insert
  Gene/Insert name: RFP (alt name: JBEI Part ID: JPUB_000088)
  Species: Synthetic
  Insert size (bp): 678
  Promoter: Tet
  Cloning method: Restriction Enzyme
  Sequencing primers: 5′ jkRFP-R (gctttggaaccgtactggaa); 3′ jkRFP-F (tggtcactacgacgctgaag)
Terms and licenses: Academic/Nonprofit Terms; Industry Terms: Not Available to Industry
Depositor comments: JBEI Part ID: JPUB_000088; Origin: colE1
How to cite: pBbE2a-RFP was a gift from Jay Keasling (Addgene plasmid # 35322 ; http://n2t.net/addgene:35322 ; RRID:Addgene_35322)
