>Addgene plasmid #35322 | pBbE2a-RFP | addgene partial sequence | sequence record 43636 | jkRFP-F 5'-tggtcactacgacgctgaag-3'
TGCCGGGTGCTTACAAAACCGACATCAAACTGGACATCACCTCCCACAACGAAGACTACACCATCGTTGA
ACAGTACGAACGTGCTGAAGGTCGTCACTCCACCGGTGCTTAAGGATCCAAACTCGAGTAAGGATCTCCA
GGCATCAAATAAAACGAAAGGCTCAGTCGAAAGACTGGGCCTTTCGTTTTATCTGTTGTTTGTCGGTGAA
CGCTCTCTACTAGAGTCACACTGGCTCACCTTCGGGTGGGCCTTTCTGCGTTTATACCTAGGGCGTTCGG
CTGCGGCGAGCGGTATCAGCTCACTCAAAGGCGGTAATACGGTTATCCACAGAATCAGGGGATAACGCAG
GAAAGAACATGTGAGCAAAAGGCCAGCAAAAGGCCAGGAACCGTAAAAAGGCCGCGTTGCTGGCGTTTTT
CCATAGGCTCCGCCCCCCTGACGAGCATCACAAAAATCGACGCTCAAGTCAGAGGTGGCGAAACCCGACA
GGACTATAAAGATACCAGGCGTTTCCCCCTGGAAGCTCCCTCGTGCGCTCTCCTGTTCCGACCCTGCCGC
TTACCGGATACCTGTCCGCCTTTCTCCCTTCGGGAAGCGTGGCGCTTTCTCATAGCTCACGCTGTAGGTA
TCTCAGTTCGGTGTAGGTCGTTCGCTCCAAGCTGGGCTGTGTGCACGAACCCCCCGTTCAGCCCGACCGC
TGCGCCTTATCCGGTAACTATCGTCTTGAGTCCAACCCGGTAAGACACGACTTATCGCCACTGGCAGCAG
CCACTGGTAACAGGATTAGCAGAGCGAGGTATGTAGGCGGTGCTACAGAGTTCTTGAAGTGGTGGCCTAA
CTACGGCTACA
