>Addgene plasmid #35322 | pBbE2a-RFP | addgene partial sequence | sequence record 43637 | jkRFP-R 5'-gctttggaaccgtactggaa-3'
GGCAGCGGACCACCTTTGGTAACTTTCAGTTTAGCGGTCTGGGTACCTTCGTACGGACGACCTTCACCTT
CACCTTCGATTTCGAACTCGTGACCGTTAACGGAACCTTCCATACGAACTTTGAAACGCATGAACTCTTT
GATAACGTCTTCGCTACTCGCCATATGTATATCTCCTTCTTAAAAGATCTTTTGAATTCTTTTCTCTATC
ACTGATAGGGAGTGGTAAAATAACTCTATCAACGATAGAGTGTCAACAAAAATTAGGAATTAATGATGTC
TAGATTAGATAAAAGTAAAGTGATTAACAGCGCATTAGAGCTGCTTAATGAGGTCGGAATCGAAGGTTTA
ACAACCCGTAAACTCGCCCAGAAGCTAGGTGTAGAGCAGCCTACATTGTATTGGCATGTAAAAAATAAGC
GGGCTTTGCTCGACGCCTTAGCCATTGAGATGTTAGATAGGCACCATACTCACTTTTGCCCTTTAGAAGG
GGAAAGCTGGCAAGATTTTTTACGTAATAACGCTAAAAGTTTTAGATGTGCTTTACTAAGTCATCGCGAT
GGAGCAAAAGTACATTTAGGTACACGGCCTACAGAAAAACAGTATGAAACTCTCGAAAATCAATTAGCCT
TTTTATGCCAACAAGGTTTTTCACTAGAGAATGCATTATATGCACTCAGCGCTGTGGGGCATTTTACTTT
AGGTTGCGTATTGGAAGATCAAGAGCATCAAGTCGCTAAAGAAGAAAGGGAAACACCTACTACTGATAGT
ATGCCGCCATTATTACGACAAGCTATCGAATTATTTGATCACC
